>Addgene plasmid #74001 | CpcB-Picea-sitchensisPHLS_CpcA | depositor full sequence | sequence record 137697 | CpcB-Picea-sitchensisPHLS_CpcA sequence 7093 bps
CACCTAAATTGTAAGCGTTAATATTTTGTTAAAATTCGCGTTAAATTTTTGTTAAATCAGCTCATTTTTT
AACCAATAGGCCGAAATCGGCAAAATCCCTTATAAATCAAAAGAATAGACCGAGATAGGGT
[37 nt withheld, positions 132-168]
AAAGAACGTGGACTCCAACGTCAAAGG
[49 nt withheld, positions 196-244]
T
[91 nt withheld, positions 246-336]
G
[124 nt withheld, positions 338-461]
CCCATTCGCCATTCAGGCTGCGCAACTGTTGGGAAGGGCGATCGGTGCGGGCCTCTTCGCTATTACGCCA
GCTGGCGAAAGGGGGATGTGCTGCAAGGCGATTAAGTTGGGTAACGCCAGGGTTTTCCCAGTCACGACGT
TGTAAAACGACGGCCAGTGAATTGTAATACGACTCACTATAGGGCGAATTGGGTACCGGGCCCCCCCTCG
AGAAGAGTCCCTGAATATCAAAATGGTGGGATAAAAAGCTCAAAAAGGAAAGTAGGCTGTGGTTCCCTAG
GCAACAGTCTTCCCTACCCCACTGGAAACTAAAAAAACGAGAAAAGTTCGCACCGAACATCAATTGCATA
ATTTTAGCCCTAAAACATAAGCTGAACGAAACTGGTTGTCTTCCCTTCCCAATCCAGGACAATCTGAGAA
TCCCCTGCAACATTACTTAACAAAAAAGCAGGAATAAAATTAACAAGATGTAACAGACATAAGTCCCATC
ACCGTTGTATAAAGTTAACTGTGGGATTGCAAAAGCATTCAAGCCTAGGCGCTGAGCTGTTTGAGCATCC
CGGTGGCCCTTGTCGCTGCCTCCGTGTTTCTCCCTGGATTTATTTAGGTAATATCTCTCATAAATCCCCG
GGTAGTTAACGAAAGTTAATGGAGATCAGTAACAATAACTCTAGGGTCATTACTTTGGACTCCCTCAGTT
TATCCGGGGGAATTGTGTTTAAGAAAATCCCAACTCATAAAGTCAAGTAGGAGATTAATTCAATGTTCGA
CGTATTCACTCGGGTTGTTTCCCAAGCTGATGCTCGCGGCGAGTACCTCTCTGGTTCTCAGTTAGATGCT
TTGAGCGCTACCGTTGCTGAAGGCAACAAACGGATTGATTCTGTTAACCGCATCACCGGTAATGCTTCCG
CTATCGTTTCCAACGCTGCTCGTGCTTTGTTCGCCGAACAGCCCCAATTAATCCAACCCGGTGGAAACGC
CTACACCAGCCGTCGTATGGCTGCTTGTTTGCGTGACATGGAAATCATCCTCCGCTATGTTACCTACGCA
ACCTTCACCGGCGACGCTTCCGTTCTAGAAGATCGTTGCTTGAACGGTCTCCGTGAAACCTACGTTGCCC
TGGGTGTTCCCGGTGCTTCCGTAGCTGCTGGCGTTCAAAAAATGAAAGAAGCTGCCCTGGACATCGTTAA
CGATCCCAATGGCATCACCCGTGGTGATTGCAGTGCTATCGTTGCTGAAATCGCTGGTTACTTCGACCGC
GCCGCTGCTGCCGTAGCCCATATGTCCAGCCCTGTGTCTGATGACGGAGTTCAAAGACGGACGGGTGGCT
ACCATTCCAACTTATGGAATGATGATATTATTCAATTTTTAAGTACGACTTATGGTGAACCTGCCTATCG
AGAACGAGGCGAACGCTTGATTGATGAAGTTAAAAATATGTTTAATTCGATTTCTATGGAAGATGTTGAG
TTTTCACCACTGAATGACTTGATCCAGCGTCTGTGGATCGTCGATTCCGTCGAACGTTTGGGGATCGATC
GCCATTTTAAAAACGAAATTAAGTCAACCCTCGACTATGTTTACTCCTACTGGACGCAGAAGGGCATAGG
GTGTGGCATCGAAAGCGTAGTACCAGACTTAAACAGTACGGCACTGGGATTGCGCACGCTCCGTCTTCAT
GGATATCCTGTAAGCGCTGAAGTCCTTAAACACTTCCAAAATCAAAATGGTCAGTTTGCCTGTAGCCCGT
CAGAGACGGAAGGCGAAATGCGGTCCATTGTAAACTTATATCGGGCTTCCTTAATTGCATTTCCCGGCGA
AAAAGTGATGGAAGAAGCCGAAATTTTTTCCACGAAATACTTGAAGGAAGCACTGCAGAAAATTCCCGTA
AGTAGCCTGAGCCGTGAAATCGGGGATGTATTGGAACAAGACTGGCATACTAACTTGCCACGATTAGAAG
CTCGAAATTACATTGATGTCTTCGGTCAAGATACTAAAGATACGAAACTGTACATGAAAACCGAGAAACT
TCTGGAATTAGCTAAACTTGAATTCAACATTTTTCAGTCACTCCAAAAAACGGAACTGGACTCCTTGTTG
CGCTGGTGGAAAGATAGTGGCTTTCATCATATCACCTTTTCCCGACATCTACATGTGGAATATTACACAT
TGGCCTCGTGTATCGCCATTGAGCCCCAGCACTCTAGATTTCGCCTTGGCTTTGCCAAAGCGTGTCATGT
GATAACCATCCTGGATGACATGTACGATGTTTTTGGCACCATCGATGAGTTAGAGCTTTTTACCGCACAG
ATTAAGCGCTGGGACCCGTCAGCTACCGATTGTTTGCCCAAATATATGAAACGCATGTATATGATCTTAT
ACGATATGGTGAACGAAATGTCTCGTGAAGCCGAAACCGCCCAGGGAAGGGATACCCTTAATTACGCCAG
ACAAGCCTGGGAAGATTTTATCGATTCCTATATGCAGGAAGCAAAGTGGATCGCTACCGGGTACCTTCCC
ACGTTCGATGAGTACTTCGAGAACGGTAAGGTTTCCTCCGGCCATCGTGTTGCCGCGTTGCAGCCCATCC
TTACAATGGATATCCCCTTTCCCCATGACATATTGAAAGAAGTTGATTTTCCGTCCAAACTCAATGATCT
AGCCTCTGCCATCTTGCGTCTACGCGGCGATACGAGGTGTTATAAAGCCGACCGTGCTCGTGGTGAAGAG
GCCTCCTGCATTTCCTGTTATATGAAAGACAACCCGGGCGCTACTGAGGAGGACGCTTTGAGCCATATTA
ACGCGGTGATATCCGATGTCATTAAAGGATTAAACTGGGAACTACTCAATCCCAATAGTTCCGTGCCGAT
TTCGTCAAAAAAGCACGTTTTTGACGTGTCGCGCGCTCTGCACTATGGATATAAGTATCGTGATGGGTAT
AGCGTGTCAAATATTGAAACAAAGTCATTGGTCATGAGAACTCTCCTAGAATCAGTACCATTTTAGAGAT
CTGCGGCCGCGTTGATCGGCACGTAAGAGGTTCCAACTTTCACCATAATGAAATAAGATCACTACCGGGC
GTATTTTTTGAGTTATCGAGATTTTCAGGAGCTAAGGAAGCTAAAATGGAGAAAAAAATCACTGGATATA
CCACCGTTGATATATCCCAATGGCATCGTAAAGAACATTTTGAGGCATTTCAGTCAGTTGCTCAATGTAC
CTATAACCAGACCGTTCAGCTGGATATTACGGCCTTTTTAAAGACCGTAAAGAAAAATAAGCACAAGTTT
TATCCGGCCTTTATTCACATTCTTGCCCGCCTGATGAATGCTCATCCGGAATTCCGTATGGCAATGAAAG
ACGGTGAGCTGGTGATATGGGATAGTGTTCACCCTTGTTACACCGTTTTCCATGAGCAAACTGAAACGTT
TTCATCGCTCTGGAGTGAATACCACGACGATTTCCGGCAGTTTCTACACATATATTCGCAAGATGTGGCG
TGTTACGGTGAAAACCTGGCCTATTTCCCTAAAGGGTTTATTGAGAATATGTTTTTCGTCTCAGCCAATC
CCTGGGTGAGTTTCACCAGTTTTGATTTAAACGTGGCCAATATGGACAACTTCTTCGCCCCCGTTTTCAC
CATGGGCAAATATTATACGCAAGGCGACAAGGTGCTGATGCCGCTGGCGATTCAGGTTCATCATGCCGTC
TGTGATGGCTTCCATGTCGGCAGAATGCTTAATGAATTACAACAGTACTGCGATGAGTGGCAGGGCGGGG
CGTAATTTTTTTAAGGCAGTTATTGGTGCCCTTAAACGCCTGGGGATCCTCTGGTTATTTTAAAAACCAA
CTTTACTCAGGTTCCATACCCGAGAAAATCCAGCTTAAAGCTGACATATCTAGGAAAATTTTCACATTCT
AACGGGAGATACCAGAACAATGAAAACCCCTTTAACTGAAGCCGTTTCCACCGCTGACTCTCAAGGTCGC
TTTCTGAGCAGCACCGAATTGCAAATTGCTTTCGGTCGTCTACGTCAAGCTAATGCTGGTTTGCAAGCCG
CTAAAGCTCTGACCGACAATGCCCAGAGCTTGGTAAATGGTGCTGCCCAAGCCGTTTATAACAAATTCCC
CTACACCACCCAAACCCAAGGCAACAACTTTGCTGCGGATCAACGGGGTAAAGACAAGTGTGCCCGGGAC
ATCGGCTACTACCTCCGCATCGTTACCTACTGCTTAGTTGCTGGTGGTACCGGTCCTTTGGATGAGTACT
TGATCGCCGGTATTGATGAAATCAACCGCACCTTTGACCTCTCCCCCAGCTGGTATGTTGAAGCTCTGAA
ATACATCAAAGCTAACCACGGCTTGAGTGGCGATGCCCGTGACGAAGCTAATTCCTACCTCGATTACGCC
ATCAATGCTCTGAGCTAGGAGCTCCAGCTTTTGTTCCCTTTAGTGAGGGTTAATTTCGAGCTTGGCGTAA
TCATGGTCATAGCTGTTTCCTGTGTGAAATTGTTATCCGCTCACAATTCCACACAACATACGAGCCGGAA
GCATAAAGTGTAAAGCCTGGGGTGCCTAATGAGTGAGCTAACTCACATTAATTGCGTTGCGCTCACTGCC
CGCTTTCCAGTCGGGAAACCTGTCGTGCCAGCTGCATTAATGAATCGGCCAACGCGCGGGGAGAGGCGGT
TTGCGTATTGGGCGCTCTTCCGCTTCCTCGCTCACTGACTCGCTGCGCTCGGTCGTTCGGCTGCGGCGAG
CGGTATCAGCTCACTCAAAGGCGGTAATACGGTTATCCACAGAATCAGGGGATAACGCAGGAAAGAACAT
GTGAGCAAAAGGCCAGCAAAAGGCCAGGAACCGTAAAAAGGCCGCGTTGCTGGCGTTTTTCCATAGGCTC
CGCCCCCCTGACGAGCATCACAAAAATCGACGCTCAAGTCAGAGGTGGCGAAACCCGACAGGACTATAAA
GATACCAGGCGTTTCCCCCTGGAAGCTCCCTCGTGCGCTCTCCTGTTCCGACCCTGCCGCTTACCGGATA
CCTGTCCGCCTTTCTCCCTTCGGGAAGCGTGGCGCTTTCTCATAGCTCACGCTGTAGGTATCTCAGTTCG
GTGTAGGTCGTTCGCTCCAAGCTGGGCTGTGTGCACGAACCCCCCGTTCAGCCCGACCGCTGCGCCTTAT
CCGGTAACTATCGTCTTGAGTCCAACCCGGTAAGACACGACTTATCGCCACTGGCAGCAGCCACTGGTAA
CAGGATTAGCAGAGCGAGGTATGTAGGCGGTGCTACAGAGTTCTTGAAGTGGTGGCCTAACTACGGCTAC
ACTAGAAGGACAGTATTTGGTATCTGCGCTCTGCTGAAGCCAGTTACCTTCGGAAAAAGAGTTGGTAGCT
CTTGATCCGGCAAACAAACCACCGCTGGTAGCGGTGGTTTTTTTGTTTGCAAGCAGCAGATTACGCGCAG
AAAAAAAGGATCTCAAGAAGATCCTTTGATCTTTTCTACGGGGTCTGACGCTCAGTGGAACGAAAACTCA
CGTTAAGGGATTTTGGTCATGAGATTATCAAAAAGGATCTTCACCTAGATCCTTTTAAATTAAAAATGAA
GTTTTAAATCAATCTAAAGTATATATGAGTAAACTTGGTCTGACAGTTACCAATGCTTAATCAGTGAGGC
ACCTATCTCAGCGATCTGTCTATTTCGTTCATCCATAGTTGCCTGACTCCCCGTCGTGTAGATAACTACG
ATACGGGAGGGCTTACCATCTGGCCCCAGTGCTGCAATGATACCGCGAGACCCACGCTCACCGGCTCCAG
ATTTATCAGCAATAAACCAGCCAGCCGGAAGGGCCGAGCGCAGAAGTGGTCCTGCAACTTTATCCGCCTC
CATCCAGTCTATTAATTGTTGCCGGGAAGCTAGAGTAAGTAGTTCGCCAGTTAATAGTTTGCGCAACGTT
GTTGCCATTGCTACAGGCATCGTGGTGTCACGCTCGTCGTTTGGTATGGCTTCATTCAGCTCCGGTTCCC
AACGATCAAGGCGAGTTACATGATCCCCCATGTTGTGCAAAAAAGCGGTTAGCTCCTTCGGTCCTCCGAT
CGTTGTCAGAAGTAAGTTGGCCGCAGTGTTATCACTCATGGTTATGGCAGCACTGCATAATTCTCTTACT
GTCATGCCATCCGTAAGATGCTTTTCTGTGACTGGTGAGTACTCAACCAAGTCATTCTGAGAATAGTGTA
TGCGGCGACCGAGTTGCTCTTGCCCGGCGTCAATACGGGATAATACCGCGCCACATAGCAGAACTTTAAA
AGTGCTCATCATTGGAAAACGTTCTTCGGGGCGAAAACTCTCAAGGATCTTACCGCTGTTGAGATCCAGT
TCGATGTAACCCACTCGTGCACCCAACTGATCTTCAGCATCTTTTACTTTCACCAGCGTTTCTGGGTGAG
CAAAAACAGGAAGGCAAAATGCCGCAAAAAAGGGAATAAGGGCGACACGGAAATGTTGAATACTCATACT
CTTCCTTTTTCAATATTATTGAAGCATTTATCAGGGTTATTGTCTCATGAGCGGATACATATTTGAATGT
ATTTAGAAAAATAAACAAATAGGGGTTCCGCGCACATTTCCCCGAAAAGTGC
Features (pLannotate 1.2.2; 17 found; start..end, strand, type, name):
     33..461     -  rep_origin     f1 ori (sequence partly withheld): f1 bacteriophage origin of replication; arrow indicates direction of (+) strand synthesis
    466..623     -  CDS            lacZα (fragment): LacZα fragment of β-galactosidase; lacZ fragment
    626..644     +  promoter       T7 promoter: promoter for bacteriophage T7 RNA polymerase
    653..673     -  misc_feature   MCS (fragment): pBluescript multiple cloning site
   1224..1739    +  CDS            cpcB: PHCB_SYNY3 - Experimental evidence at protein level: Swiss-Prot protein existence level 1. Light-harvesting photosynthetic bile pigment-protein from the phycobiliprotein complex (phycobilisome, PBS). Phycocyanin is the major phycobiliprotein in the PBS rod. From Synechocystis sp. (strain PCC 6803 / Kazusa).
   1719..3458    +  CDS            TPSD2_PICSI (fragment): Experimental evidence at protein level: Swiss-Prot protein existence level 1. Involved in defensive oleoresin formation in conifers in response to insect attack or other injury. Involved in monoterpene (C10) olefins biosynthesis. A mixture of alpha- and beta-pinene (35:10) is produced by this enzyme. From Picea sitchensis (Sitka spruce) (Pinus sitchensis).
   3484..3586    +  promoter       cat promoter: promoter of the E. coli cat gene encoding chloramphenicol acetyltransferase
   3587..4246    +  CDS            CmR: chloramphenicol acetyltransferase; cat; confers resistance to chloramphenicol
   4401..4886    +  CDS            cpcA: PHCA_SYNY3 - Experimental evidence at protein level: Swiss-Prot protein existence level 1. Light-harvesting photosynthetic bile pigment-protein from the phycobiliprotein complex (phycobilisome, PBS). Phycocyanin is the major phycobiliprotein in the PBS rod. From Synechocystis sp. (strain PCC 6803 / Kazusa).
   4908..4926    -  promoter       T3 promoter: promoter for bacteriophage T3 RNA polymerase
   4971..4987    -  protein_bind   lac operator: The lac repressor binds to the lac operator to inhibit transcription in E. coli. This inhibition can be relieved by adding lactose or isopropyl-β-D-thiogalactopyranoside (IPTG). lac repressor encoded by lacI
   4995..5025    -  promoter       lac promoter: promoter for the E. coli lac operon
   5040..5061    -  protein_bind   CAP binding site: CAP binding activates transcription in the presence of cAMP. E. coli catabolite activator protein
   5074..5166    -  CDS            lacI (fragment): lac repressor; lacI; The lac repressor binds to the lac operator to inhibit transcription in E. coli. This inhibition can be relieved by adding lactose or isopropyl-β-D-thiogalactopyranoside (IPTG).
   5349..5937    -  rep_origin     ori: high-copy-number ColE1/pMB1/pBR322/pUC origin of replication
   6108..6968    -  CDS            AmpR: β-lactamase; bla; confers resistance to ampicillin, carbenicillin, and related antibiotics
   6969..7073    -  promoter       AmpR promoter: bla
