[The description below was written by a language model from this plasmid's Addgene catalogue record and pLannotate feature annotations shown in this document.]
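Description:
CpcB-Picea-sitchensisPHLS_CpcA is a 7,093 bp pBluescript KS+-based plasmid for expressing a conifer terpene synthase in the cyanobacterium Synechocystis. In E. coli it is maintained at high copy through the ColE1/pUC origin and selected with ampicillin (AmpR under its bla promoter). The backbone also keeps the f1 origin, remnants of lacZα and the multiple cloning site, the lac promoter/operator region, and flanking T7 and T3 promoters. No cyanobacterial origin of replication is annotated. The layout is therefore consistent with delivery by homologous recombination into the host chromosome, although the record does not say this explicitly.

The roughly 4.2 kb insert, cloned between NdeI and BglII, begins with the Synechocystis cpcB coding sequence, which encodes the phycocyanin β-subunit. It is joined in frame to the Picea sitchensis phellandrene synthase (PHLS), giving a CpcB-PHLS fusion protein whose listed promoter is cpc. The automated annotation labels the plant segment as a fragment matching a Sitka spruce pinene-type monoterpene synthase, which probably reflects similarity among related conifer synthases; the catalogue identifies it as PHLS. About 550 bp of unannotated sequence lies upstream of cpcB and may hold the cpc promoter region, but the table does not label it.

Downstream of the fusion is a chloramphenicol acetyltransferase cassette with its own cat promoter, which provides selection in Synechocystis. It is followed by the cpcA coding sequence. The cpcB and cpcA sequences bracket the payload and plausibly act as homology arms directing it to the native cpc operon. The construct was used in work on cyanobacterial production of plant essential-oil monoterpenes.
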