Addgene plasmid #74001: CpcB-Picea-sitchensisPHLS_CpcA
Purpose: Expresses the Picea sitchensis PHLS as a fusion with the CpcB protein plus the CmR cassete in Synechocystis
Depositing lab: Anastasios Melis. Depositing organization: University of California, Berkeley. Publication: Cyanobacterial production of plant essential oils. Formighieri C, Melis A. Planta. 2018 Oct;248(4):933-946. doi: 10.1007/s00425-018-2948-0. Epub 2018 Jul 4. PubMed 29974209.
Backbone
  Vector backbone: pBluescript KS+
  Backbone manufacturer: Stratagene
  Backbone size w/o insert (bp): 2877
  Total vector size (bp): 7093
Growth in bacteria
  Bacterial resistance: Ampicillin, 100 μg/mL
  Growth temperature: 37°C
  Growth strain: DH5alpha
  Copy number: High Copy
Gene/Insert
  Gene/Insert name: PHLS and CmR (alt name: Picea sitchensis phellandrene synthase (PHLS) fused to CpcB plus CmR)
  Species: Synechocystis and Picea sitchensis
  Insert size (bp): 4216
  GenBank ID: ADZ45506.1 AGF50922.1
  Promoter: cpc
  Cloning method: Restriction Enzyme; 5′ cloning site NdeI (not destroyed); 3′ cloning site BglII (not destroyed)
  Sequencing primers: 5′ aagagtccctgaatatcaaa; 3′ ctagctcagagcattgatgg
Terms and licenses: Academic/Nonprofit Terms; Industry Terms: Not Available to Industry
How to cite: CpcB-Picea-sitchensisPHLS_CpcA was a gift from Anastasios Melis (Addgene plasmid # 74001 ; http://n2t.net/addgene:74001 ; RRID:Addgene_74001)
