>Addgene plasmid #74001 | CpcB-Picea-sitchensisPHLS_CpcA | addgene partial sequence | sequence record 139812 | T7 5'-TAATACGACTCACTATAGGG-3'
AAATGGTGGGATAAAAAGCTCAAAAAGGAAAGTAGGCTGTGGTTCCCTAGGCAACAGTCTTCCCTACCCC
ACTGGAAACTAAAAAAACGAGAAAAGTTCGCACCGAACATCAATTGCATAATTTTAGCCCTAAAACATAA
GCTGAACGAAACTGGTTGTCTTCCCTTCCCAATCCAGGACAATCTGAGAATCCCCTGCAACATTACTTAA
CAAAAAAGCAGGAATAAAATTAACAAGATGTAACAGACATAAGTCCCATCACCGTTGTATAAAGTTAACT
GTGGGATTGCAAAAGCATTCAAGCCTAGGCGCTGAGCTGTTTGAGCATCCCGGTGGCCCTTGTCGCTGCC
TCCGTGTTTCTCCCTGGATTTATTTAGGTAATATCTCTCATAAATCCCCGGGTAGTTAACGAAAGTTAAT
GGAGATCAGTAACAATAACTCTAGGGTCATTACTTTGGACTCCCTCAGTTTATCCGGGGGAATTGTGTTT
AAGAAAATCCCAACTCATAAAGTCAAGTAGGAGATTAATTCAATGTTCGACGTATTCACTCGGGTTGTTT
CCCAAGCTGATGCTCGCGGCGAGTACCTCTCTGGTTCTCAGTTAGATGCTTTGAGCGCTACCGTTGCTGA
AGGCAACAAACGGATTGATTCTGTTAACCGCATCACCGGTAATGCTTCCGCTATCGTTTCCAACGCTGCT
CGTGCTTTGTTCGCCGAACAGCCCCAATTAATCCAACC
