>Addgene plasmid #74001 | CpcB-Picea-sitchensisPHLS_CpcA | addgene partial sequence | sequence record 139877 | CAT-R 5'-GCAACTGACTGAAATGCCTC-3'
ACGGTGGTATATCCAGTGATTTTTTTCTCCATTTTAGCTTCCTTAGCTCCTGAAAATCTCGATAACTCAA
AAAATACGCCCGGTAGTGATCTTATTTCATTATGGTGAAAGTTGGAACCTCTTACGTGCCGATCAACGCG
GCCGCAGATCTCTAAAATGGTACTGATTCTAGGAGAGTTCTCATGACCAATGACTTTGTTTCAATATTTG
ACACGCTATACCCATCACGATACTTATATCCATAGTGCAGAGCGCGCGACACGTCAAAAACGTGCTTTTT
TGACGAAATCGGCACGGAACTATTGGGATTGAGTAGTTCCCAGTTTAATCCTTTAATGACATCGGATATC
ACCGCGTTAATATGGCTCAAAGCGTCCTCCTCAGTAGCGCCCGGGTTGTCTTTCATATAACAGGAAATGC
AGGAGGCCTCTTCACCACGAGCACGGTCGGCTTTATAACACCTCGTATCGCCGCGTAGACGCAAGATGGC
AGAGGCTAGATCATTGAGTTTGGACGGAAAATCAACTTCTTTCAATATGTCATGGGGAAAGGGGATATCC
ATTGTAAGGATGGGCTGCAACGCGGCAACACGATGGCCGGAGGAAACCTTACCGTTCTCGAAGTACTCAT
CGAACGTGGGAAGGTACCCGGTAGCGATCCACTTTGCTTCCTGCATATAGGAATCGATAAAATCTTCCCA
GGCTTGTCTGGCGTAATTAAGGGTATCCCTTCCCTGGGCGGTTTCGGCTTCACGAGACATTTCGTTCACC
ATATCGTATAAGATCATATACATGCGTTTCATATATTTGGGCAAACAATCGGTAGCTGACGGGTCCCAGC
GCTTAATCTGTGCGGTAAA
